>Addgene plasmid #231197 | CA-0201 CMVTO-hIL6-rens.1 | addgene full sequence | sequence record 459265 | Addgene NGS Result
TGGTAACAGGATTAGCAGAGCGAGGTATGTAGGCGGTGCTACAGAGTTCTTGAAGTGGTGGCCTAACTAC
GGCTACACTAGAAGAACAGTATTTGGTATCTGCGCTCTGCTGAAGCCAGTTACCTTCGGAAAAAGAGTTG
GTAGCTCTTGATCCGGCAAACAAACCACCGCTGGTAGCGGTGGTTTTTTTGTTTGCAAGCAGCAGATTAC
GCGCAGAAAAAAAGGATCTCAAGAAGATCCTTTGATCTTTTCTACGGGGTCTGACGCTCAGTGGAACGAA
AACTCACGTTAAGGGATTTTGGTCATGAGATTATCAAAAAGGATCTTCACCTAGATCCTTTTAAATTAAA
AATGAAGTTTTAAATCAATCTAAAGTATATATGAGTAAACTTGGTCTGACAGTTACCAATGCTTAATCAG
TGAGGCACCTATCTCAGCGATCTGTCTATTTCGTTCATCCATAGTTGCCTGACTCCCCGTCGTGTAGATA
ACTACGATACGGGAGGGCTTACCATCTGGCCCCAGTGCTGCAATGATACCGCGAGACCCACGCTCACCGG
CTCCAGATTTATCAGCAATAAACCAGCCAGCCGGAAGGGCCGAGCGCAGAAGTGGTCCTGCAACTTTATC
CGCCTCCATCCAGTCTATTAATTGTTGCCGGGAAGCTAGAGTAAGTAGTTCGCCAGTTAATAGTTTGCGC
AACGTTGTTGCCATTGCTACAGGCATCGTGGTGTCACGCTCGTCGTTTGGTATGGCTTCATTCAGCTCCG
GTTCCCAACGATCAAGGCGAGTTACATGATCCCCCATGTTGTGCAAAAAAGCGGTTAGCTCCTTCGGTCC
TCCGATCGTTGTCAGAAGTAAGTTGGCCGCAGTGTTATCACTCATGGTTATGGCAGCACTGCATAATTCT
CTTACTGTCATGCCATCCGTAAGATGCTTTTCTGTGACTGGTGAGTACTCAACCAAGTCATTCTGAGAAT
AGTGTATGCGGCGACCGAGTTGCTCTTGCCCGGCGTCAATACGGGATAATACCGCGCCACATAGCAGAAC
TTTAAAAGTGCTCATCATTGGAAAACGTTCTTCGGGGCGAAAACTCTCAAGGATCTTACCGCTGTTGAGA
TCCAGTTCGATGTAACCCACTCGTGCACCCAACTGATCTTCAGCATCTTTTACTTTCACCAGCGTTTCTG
GGTGAGCAAAAACAGGAAGGCAAAATGCCGCAAAAAAGGGAATAAGGGCGACACGGAAATGTTGAATACT
CATACTCTTCCTTTTTCAATATTATTGAAGCATTTATCAGGGTTATTGTCTCATGAGCGGATACATATTT
GAATGTATTTAGAAAAATAAACAAATAGGGGTTCCGCGCACATTTCCCCGAAAAGTGCCACCTGACGTCG
ACGGATCGGGAGATCTCCCGATCCCCTATGGTGCACTCTCAGTACAATCTGCTCTGATGCCGCATAGTTA
AGCCAGTATCTGCTCCCTGCTTGTGTGTTGGAGGTCGCTGAGTAGTGCGCGAGCAAAATTTAAGCTACAA
CAAGGCAAGGCTTGACCGACAATTGCATGAAGAATCTGCTTAGGGTTAGGCGTTTTGCGCTGCTTCGTAC
GGGCCAGATATACGCGTTGACATTGATTATTGACTAGTTATTAATAGTAATCAATTACGGGGTCATTAGT
TCATAGCCCATATATGGAGTTCCGCGTTACATAACTTACGGTAAATGGCCCGCCTGGCTGACCGCCCAAC
GACCCCCGCCCATTGACGTCAATAATGACGTATGTTCCCATAGTAACGCCAATAGGGACTTTCCATTGAC
GTCAATGGGTGGAGTATTTACGGTAAACTGCCCACTTGGCAGTACATCAAGTGTATCATATGCCAAGTAC
GCCCCCTATTGACGTCAATGACGGTAAATGGCCCGCCTGGCATTATGCCCAGTACATGACCTTATGGGAC
TTTCCTACTTGGCAGTACATCTACGTATTAGTCATCGCTATTACCATGGTGATGCGGTTTTGGCAGTACA
TCAATGGGCGTGGATAGCGGTTTGACTCACGGGGATTTCCAAGTCTCCACCCCATTGACGTCAATGGGAG
TTTGTTTTGGCACCAAAATCAACGGGACTTTCCAAAATGTCGTAACAACTCCGCCCCATTGACGCAAATG
GGCGGTAGGCGTGTACGGTGGGAGGTCTATATAAGCAGAGCTCTCCCTATCAGTGATAGAGATCTCCCTA
TCAGTGATAGAGATCGTCGACGAGCTCGTTTAGTGAACCGTCAGATCGCCTGGAGACGCCATCCACGCTG
TTTTGACCTCCATAGAAGACACCGGGACCGATCCAGCCTCCGGACTCTAGCGTTTAAACTTAAGCTTCGC
CACCATGAACAGCTTCTCTACCAGCGCTTTTGGACCCGTGGCCTTTTCGTTGGGCCTGCTTCTCGTTCTT
CCTGCCGCATTCCCTGCACCAGTCCCCCCAGGCGAAGATTCTAAAGATGTGGCTGCTCCACACAGACAGC
CCCTTACTAGCAGTGAACGTATTGATAAACAGATCAGGTACATCCTGGACGGAATCTCAGCCCTAAGAAA
AGAGACATGCAATAAGTCCAACATGTGTGAGAGTTCCAAGGAGGCCCTCGCCGAGAATAACCTGAATCTA
CCCAAGATGGCCGAGAAGGACGGTTGTTTCCAGAGTGGGTTTAACGAAGAGACTTGCCTGGTGAAAATTA
TAACCGGGCTGCTGGAATTCGAAGTGTACCTGGAGTATTTGCAAAATCGGTTCGAGTCATCTGAAGAGCA
GGCCAGGGCTGTCCAGATGTCTACCAAAGTATTAATCCAGTTCTTGCAGAAGAAAGCTAAGAACCTGGAT
GCATATATTCACCCATTCCATCTGGTTATTCATAACGAGTCGATAACAACTCCTGACCCCACCACAAACG
CGAGCCTGCTTACAAAGCTCCAGGCGCAGAATCAGTGGTTACAAGACATGACGACCCATCTGATTCTCCG
ATCATTTAAGGAATTTTTGCAATCCTCCCTCCGGGCACTGCGCCAAATGACCGGTTAGGGCCCGAACAAA
AACTCATCTCAGAAGAGGATCTGAATAGCGCCGTCGACCATCATCATAATCATCATTGAGTTTAAACCCG
CTGATCAGCCTCGACTGTGCCTTCTAGTTGCCAGCCATCTGTTGTTTGCCCCTCCCCCGTGCCTTCCTTG
ACCCTGGAAGGTGCCACTCCCACTGTCCTTTCCTAATAAAATGAGGAAATTGCATCGCATTGTCTGAGTA
GGTGTCATTCTATTCTGGGGGGTGGGGTGGGGCAGGACAGCAAGGGGGAGGATTGGGAAGACAATAGCAG
GCATGCTGGGGATGCGGTGGGCTCTATGGAGATCTATCGATGTTCTGGGGATGCGGTGGGCTCTATGGCT
TCTGAGGCGGAAAGAACCAGCTGGGGCTCTAGGGGGTATCCCC
[124 nt withheld, positions 3474-3597]
C
[91 nt withheld, positions 3599-3689]
AGGGTGATGGTTCACGTACCTAGAAGTTCCTATTCCGAAGTTCCTATTCTCTAGAAAGTATAGGAACTTC
CTTGGCCAAAAAGCCTGAACTCACCGCGACGTCTGTCGAGAAGTTTCTGATCGAAAAGTTCGACAGCGTC
TCCGACCTGATGCAGCTCTCGGAGGGCGAAGAATCTCGTGCTTTCAGCTTCGATGTAGGAGGGCGTGGAT
ATGTCCTGCGGGTAAATAGCTGCGCCGATGGTTTCTACAAAGATCGTTATGTTTATCGGCACTTTGCATC
GGCCGCGCTCCCGATTCCGGAAGTGCTTGACATTGGGGAATTCAGCGAGAGCCTGACCTATTGCATCTCC
CGCCGTGCACAGGGTGTCACGTTGCAAGACCTGCCTGAAACCGAACTGCCCGCTGTTCTGCAGCCGGTCG
CGGAGGCCATGGATGCGATCGCTGCGGCCGATCTTAGCCAGACGAGCGGGTTCGGCCCATTCGGACCGCA
AGGAATCGGTCAATACACTACATGGCGTGATTTCATATGCGCGATTGCTGATCCCCATGTGTATCACTGG
CAAACTGTGATGGACGACACCGTCAGTGCGTCCGTCGCGCAGGCTCTCGATGAGCTGATGCTTTGGGCCG
AGGACTGCCCCGAAGTCCGGCACCTCGTGCACGCGGATTTCGGCTCCAACAATGTCCTGACGGACAATGG
CCGCATAACAGCGGTCATTGACTGGAGCGAGGCGATGTTCGGGGATTCCCAATACGAGGTCGCCAACATC
TTCTTCTGGAGGCCGTGGTTGGCTTGTATGGAGCAGCAGACGCGCTACTTCGAGCGGAGGCATCCGGAGC
TTGCAGGATCGCCGCGGCTCCGGGCGTATATGCTCCGCATTGGTCTTGACCAACTCTATCAGAGCTTGGT
TGACGGCAATTTCGATGATGCAGCTTGGGCGCAGGGTCGATGCGACGCAATCGTCCGATCCGGAGCCGGG
ACTGTCGGGCGTACACAAATCGCCCGCAGAAGCGCGGCCGTCTGGACCGATGGCTGTGTAGAAGTACTCG
CCGATAGTGGAAACCGACGCCCCAGCACTCGTCCGAGGGCAAAGGAATAGCACGTACTACGAGATTTCGA
TTCCACCGCCGCCTTCTATGAAAGGTTGGGCTTCGGAATCGTTTTCCGGGACGCCGGCTGGATGATCCTC
CAGCGCGGGGATCTCATGCTGGAGTTCTTCGCCCACCCCAACTTGTTTATTGCAGCTTATAATGGTTACA
AATAAAGCAATAGCATCACAAATTTCACAAATAAAGCATTTTTTTCACTGCATTCTAGTTGTGGTTTGTC
CAAACTCATCAATGTATCTTATCATGTCTGTATACCGTCGACCTCTAGCTAGAGCTTGGCGTAATCATGG
TCATAGCTGTTTCCTGTGTGAAATTGTTATCCGCTCACAATTCCACACAACATACGAGCCGGAAGCATAA
AGTGTAAAGCCTGGGGTGCCTAATGAGTGAGCTAACTCACATTAATTGCGTTGCGCTCACTGCCCGCTTT
CCAGTCGGGAAACCTGTCGTGCCAGCTGCATTAATGAATCGGCCAACGCGCGGGGAGAGGCGGTTTGCGT
ATTGGGCGCTCTTCCGCTTCCTCGCTCACTGACTCGCTGCGCTCGGTCGTTCGGCTGCGGCGAGCGGTAT
CAGCTCACTCAAAGGCGGTAATACGGTTATCCACAGAATCAGGGGATAACGCAGGAAAGAACATGTGAGC
AAAAGGCCAGCAAAAGGCCAGGAACCGTAAAAAGGCCGCGTTGCTGGCGTTTTTCCATAGGCTCCGCCCC
CCTGACGAGCATCACAAAAATCGACGCTCAAGTCAGAGGTGGCGAAACCCGACAGGACTATAAAGATACC
AGGCGTTTCCCCCTGGAAGCTCCCTCGTGCGCTCTCCTGTTCCGACCCTGCCGCTTACCGGATACCTGTC
CGCCTTTCTCCCTTCGGGAAGCGTGGCGCTTTCTCATAGCTCACGCTGTAGGTATCTCAGTTCGGTGTAG
GTCGTTCGCTCCAAGCTGGGCTGTGTGCACGAACCCCCCGTTCAGCCCGACCGCTGCGCCTTATCCGGTA
ACTATCGTCTTGAGTCCAACCCGGTAAGACACGACTTATCGCCACTGGCAGCAGCCAC
Features (pLannotate 1.2.2; 22 found; start..end, strand, type, name):
    403..1263    -  CDS            AmpR: β-lactamase; bla; confers resistance to ampicillin, carbenicillin, and related antibiotics
   1264..1368    -  promoter       AmpR promoter: bla
   1427..1479    -  misc_feature   bom (fragment): basis of mobility region from pBR322
   1629..2008    +  enhancer       CMV enhancer: human cytomegalovirus immediate early enhancer
   2009..2212    +  promoter       CMV promoter: human cytomegalovirus (CMV) immediate early promoter
   2214..2233    +  promoter       PLtetO-1 promoter (fragment): modified phage lambda PL promoter with tet operator sites (Lutz and Bujard, 1997)
   2235..2254    +  promoter       PLtetO-1 promoter (fragment): modified phage lambda PL promoter with tet operator sites (Lutz and Bujard, 1997)
   2262..2295    +  promoter       TRE3GV promoter (fragment): 3rd-generation Tet-responsive promoter that can be activated by binding of Tet-On® 3G, optimized for retroviral and lentiviral vectors
   2385..3059    +  CDS            IL6: IL6_HUMAN - Also known as IFNB2. Experimental evidence at protein level: Swiss-Prot protein existence level 1. Acts as an essential factor in bone homeostasis and on vessels directly or indirectly by induction of VEGF, resulting in increased angiogenesis activity and vascular permeability (PubMed:17075861, PubMed:12794819). Induces, through 'trans-signaling' and synergistically with IL1B and TNF, the production of VEGF (PubMed:12794819). Involved in metabolic controls, is discharged into the bloodstream after muscle contraction increasing lipolysis and improving insulin resistance (PubMed:2082
   3165..3389    +  polyA_signal   bGH poly(A) signal: bovine growth hormone polyadenylation signal
   3405..3428    +  polyA_signal   bGH poly(A) signal (fragment): bovine growth hormone polyadenylation signal
   3432..3453    +  promoter       SV40 promoter (fragment): SV40 enhancer and early promoter
   3474..3707    +  rep_origin     f1 ori (fragment) (sequence partly withheld): f1 bacteriophage origin of replication; arrow indicates direction of (+) strand synthesis
   3712..3759    +  protein_bind   FRT: FLP-mediated recombination occurs in the 8-bp core sequence TCTAGAAA (Turan and Bode, 2011). FLP recombinase from the Saccharomyces cerevisiae 2μ plasmid
   3767..4789    +  CDS            HygR: aminoglycoside phosphotransferase from E. coli; aph(4)-Ia; confers resistance to hygromycin
   4799..4924    +  CDS            ble (fragment): BLE_KLEPN - Experimental evidence at protein level: Swiss-Prot protein existence level 1. Binding protein with a strong affinity to the bleomycin family of antibiotics. Binds to CL990; an antimitotic-antibiotic compound. From Klebsiella pneumoniae.
   4919..5040    +  polyA_signal   SV40 poly(A) signal: SV40 polyadenylation signal
   5113..5129    -  protein_bind   lac operator: The lac repressor binds to the lac operator to inhibit transcription in E. coli. This inhibition can be relieved by adding lactose or isopropyl-β-D-thiogalactopyranoside (IPTG). lac repressor encoded by lacI
   5137..5167    -  promoter       lac promoter: promoter for the E. coli lac operon
   5182..5203    -  protein_bind   CAP binding site: CAP binding activates transcription in the presence of cAMP. E. coli catabolite activator protein
   5216..5308    -  CDS            lacI (fragment): lac repressor; lacI; The lac repressor binds to the lac operator to inhibit transcription in E. coli. This inhibition can be relieved by adding lactose or isopropyl-β-D-thiogalactopyranoside (IPTG).
   5491..232     -  rep_origin     ori (across the origin): high-copy-number ColE1/pMB1/pBR322/pUC origin of replication
