[The description below was written by a language model from this plasmid's Addgene catalogue record and pLannotate feature annotations shown in this document.]
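Description:
CA-0201 CMVTO-hIL6-rens.1 is a 5.8 kb mammalian expression plasmid built on a CMVTO-FlpIn backbone, an arrangement resembling the Flp-In/T-REx style of vector. It is propagated in E. coli as a high-copy plasmid through a ColE1/pUC-type origin and selected with ampicillin via the β-lactamase gene. Remnants of an f1 origin, lac promoter/operator sequences and a bom fragment are backbone carry-overs with no evident role in the payload.

The expression cassette consists of the human CMV immediate-early enhancer and promoter followed by two short tet operator matches (annotated as PLtetO-1 and TRE3GV fragments), which is the "CMV-TO" configuration: transcription is constitutive in ordinary cells but can be repressed by Tet repressor and induced with tetracycline or doxycycline in TetR-expressing lines. This promoter drives a human IL6 coding sequence terminated by the bGH polyadenylation signal. The insert name "hIL6-rens.1" and the stated purpose "CleaveIL-6" indicate an engineered interleukin-6 variant designed to be controlled by proteolytic cleavage, in keeping with the associated work on orthogonalized human protease control of secreted signals. The record does not spell out what the "rens.1" modification is or where it lies within the protein.

Downstream sits an FRT site placed directly before a hygromycin resistance gene with an SV40 poly(A) signal and no full upstream promoter annotated. In Flp-In systems, FLP-mediated recombination into a genomic FRT landing pad supplies the promoter and start codon, so hygromycin resistance reports correct single-copy integration. The plasmid can therefore serve for transient transfection or for generating isogenic stable lines.
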