Addgene plasmid #231197: CA-0201 CMVTO-hIL6-rens.1
Purpose: CleaveIL-6
Depositing lab: Xiaojing Gao. Depositing organization: Stanford University. Publication: Orthogonalized human protease control of secreted signals. Aldrete CA, Call CC, Sant'Anna LE, Vlahos AE, Pei J, Cong Q, Gao XJ. Nat Chem Biol. 2025 Jan 15. doi: 10.1038/s41589-024-01831-x. PubMed 39814991.
Backbone
  Vector backbone: CMVTO-FlpIn
  Vector type: Mammalian Expression
Growth in bacteria
  Bacterial resistance: Ampicillin, 100 μg/mL
  Growth temperature: 37°C
  Growth strain: DH5alpha
  Copy number: High Copy
Gene/Insert
  Gene/Insert name: hIL6-rens.1
  Species: H. sapiens (human)
  Entrez Gene: IL6 (a.k.a. BSF-2, BSF2, CDF, HGF, HSF, IFN-beta-2, IFNB2, IL-6)
  Cloning method: Ligation Independent Cloning
Terms and licenses: Academic/Nonprofit Terms; Industry Terms: Not Available to Industry
How to cite: CA-0201 CMVTO-hIL6-rens.1 was a gift from Xiaojing Gao (Addgene plasmid # 231197 ; http://n2t.net/addgene:231197 ; RRID:Addgene_231197)
